>Addgene plasmid #38004 | LYN11-FRB-mcherry | addgene full sequence | sequence record 352463 | Addgene NGS Result
CCTCACTACTTCTGGAATAGCTCAGAGGCCGAGGCGGCCTCGGCCTCTGCATAAATAAAAAAAATTAGTC
AGCCATGGGGCGGAGAATGGGCGGAACTGGGCGGAGTTAGGGGCGGGATGGGCGGAGTTAGGGGCGGGAC
TATGGTTGCTGACTAATTGAGATGCATGCTTTGCATACTTCTGCCTGCTGGGGAGCCTGGGGACTTTCCA
CACCTGGTTGCTGACTAATTGAGATGCATGCTTTGCATACTTCTGCCTGCTGGGGAGCCTGGGGACTTTC
CACACCCTAACTGACACACATTCCACAGCTGGTTCTTTCCGCCTCAGGACTCTTCCTTTTTCAATATTAT
TGAAGCATTTATCAGGGTTATTGTCTCATGAGCGGATACATATTTGAATGTATTTAGAAAAATAAACAAA
TAGGGGTTCCGCGCACATTTCCCCGAAAAGTGCCACCTG
[124 nt withheld, positions 460-583]
C
[91 nt withheld, positions 585-675]
A
[49 nt withheld, positions 677-725]
CCTTTGACGTTGGAGTCCACGTTCTTT
[37 nt withheld, positions 753-789]
ACCCTATCTCGGTCTATTCTTTTGATTTATAAGGGATTTTGCCGATTTCGGCCTATTGGTTAAAAAATGA
GCTGATTTAACAAAAATTTAACGCGAATTTTAACAAAATATTAACGCTTACAATTTACGCCTTAAGATAC
ATTGATGAGTTTGGACAAACCACAACTAGAATGCAGTGAAAAAAATGCTTTATTTGTGAAATTTGTGATG
CTATTGCTTTATTTGTAACCATTATAAGCTGCAATAAACAAGTTAACAACAACAATTGCATTCATTTTAT
GTTTCAGGTTCAGGGGGAGGTGTGGGAGGTTTTTTAAAGCAAGTAAAACCTCTACAAATGTGGTATGGCT
GATTATGATCTAGAGTCGCGGCCGCTTACTTGTACAGCTCGTCCATGCCGCCGGTGGAGTGGCGGCCCTC
GGCGCGTTCGTACTGTTCCACGATGGTGTAGTCCTCGTTGTGGGAGGTGATGTCCAACTTGATGTTGACG
TTGTAGGCGCCGGGCAGCTGCACGGGCTTCTTGGCCTTGTAGGTGGTCTTGACCTCAGCGTCGTAGTGGC
CGCCGTCCTTCAGCTTCAGCCTCTGCTTGATCTCGCCCTTCAGGGCGCCGTCCTCGGGGTACATCCGCTC
GGAGGAGGCCTCCCAGCCCATGGTCTTCTTCTGCATTACGGGGCCGTCGGAGGGGAAGTTGGTGCCGCGC
AGCTTCACCTTGTAGATGAACTCGCCGTCCTGCAGGGAGGAGTCCTGGGTCACGGTCACCACGCCGCCGT
CCTCGAAGTTCATCACGCGCTCCCACTTGAAGCCCTCGGGGAAGGACAGCTTCAAGTAGTCGGGGATGTC
GGCGGGGTGCTTCACGTAGGCCTTGGAGCCGTACATGAACTGAGGGGACAGGATGTCCCAGGCGAAGGGC
AGGGGGCCACCCTTGGTCACCTTCAGCTTGGCGGTCTGGGTGCCCTCGTAGGGGCGGCCCTCGCCCTCGC
CCTCGATCTCGAACTCGTGGCCGTTCACGGAGCCCTCCATGTGCACCTTGAAGCGCATGAACTCCTTGAT
GATGGCCATGTTATCCTCCTCGCCCTTGCTCACCATGGTGGCGACCGGTGCGTAGTCTGGTACGTCGTAC
GGATAACTAGTCTTTGAGATTCGTCGGAACACATGATAATAGAGGTCCCAGGCTTGGGTGAGGTCCTTGA
CATTCCCTGATTTCATGTACTTCCTGCACCACTCTTGGGCCTCCATTAAATCTCGACCATAGGCCTGATT
AAAGGATGTTTCCTTCAGAGTCTGGGGGCCCCGTTCCATCATAGCATGCAAGGGCTCCAGCACCTCAAAC
ATGCCTTTCACGTTCCTTTCCCCAAAGTACAAACGAGATGCCTCTTCCAGGCCTTCATGCCACATCTCAT
GCCAGAGGATTCTAGATAGGATAGCACCAGCACCAGCACCAGCACCTGAATTCGCAGATCTGCTGTCTTT
CCCTTTTGATTTTATACATCCCATGGTGCTAGCGGATCTGACGGTTCACTAAACCAGCTCTGCTTATATA
GACCTCCCACCGTACACGCCTACCGCCCATTTGCGTCAATGGGGCGGAGTTGTTACGACATTTTGGAAAG
TCCCGTTGATTTTGGTGCCAAAACAAACTCCCATTGACGTCAATGGGGTGGAGACTTGGAAATCCCCGTG
AGTCAAACCGCTATCCACGCCCATTGATGTACTGCCAAAACCGCATCACCATGGTAATAGCGATGACTAA
TACGTAGATGTACTGCCAAGTAGGAAAGTCCCATAAGGTCATGTACTGGGCATAATGCCAGGCGGGCCAT
TTACCGTCATTGACGTCAATAGGGGGCGTACTTGGCATATGATACACTTGATGTACTGCCAAGTGGGCAG
TTTACCGTAAATACTCCACCCATTGACGTCAATGGAAAGTCCCTATTGGCGTTACTATGGGAACATACGT
CATTATTGACGTCAATGGGCGGGGGTCGTTGGGCGGTCAGCCAGGCGGGCCATTTACCGTAAGTTATGTA
ACGCGGAACTCCATATATGGGCTATGAACTAATGACCCCGTAATTGATTACTATTAATAACTAATGCATG
GCGGTAATACGGTTATCCACAGAATCAGGGGATAACGCAGGAAAGAACATGTGAGCAAAAGGCCAGCAAA
AGGCCAGGAACCGTAAAAAGGCCGCGTTGCTGGCGTTTTTCCATAGGCTCCGCCCCCCTGACGAGCATCA
CAAAAATCGACGCTCAAGTCAGAGGTGGCGAAACCCGACAGGACTATAAAGATACCAGGCGTTTCCCCCT
GGAAGCTCCCTCGTGCGCTCTCCTGTTCCGACCCTGCCGCTTACCGGATACCTGTCCGCCTTTCTCCCTT
CGGGAAGCGTGGCGCTTTCTCATAGCTCACGCTGTAGGTATCTCAGTTCGGTGTAGGTCGTTCGCTCCAA
GCTGGGCTGTGTGCACGAACCCCCCGTTCAGCCCGACCGCTGCGCCTTATCCGGTAACTATCGTCTTGAG
TCCAACCCGGTAAGACACGACTTATCGCCACTGGCAGCAGCCACTGGTAACAGGATTAGCAGAGCGAGGT
ATGTAGGCGGTGCTACAGAGTTCTTGAAGTGGTGGCCTAACTACGGCTACACTAGAAGAACAGTATTTGG
TATCTGCGCTCTGCTGAAGCCAGTTACCTTCGGAAAAAGAGTTGGTAGCTCTTGATCCGGCAAACAAACC
ACCGCTGGTAGCGGTGGTTTTTTTGTTTGCAAGCAGCAGATTACGCGCAGAAAAAAAGGATCTCAAGAAG
ATCCTTTGATCTTTTCTACGGGGTCTGACGCTCAGTGGAACGAAAACTCACGTTAAGGGATTTTGGTCAT
GAGATTATCAAAAAGGATCTTCACCTAGATCCTTTTAAATTAAAAATGAAGTTTTAAATCAATCTAAAGT
ATATATGAGTAACCTGAGGCTATGGCAGGGCCTGCCGCCCCGACGTTGGCTGCGAGCCCTGGGCCTTCAC
CCGAACTTGGGGGGTGGGGTGGGGAAAAGGAAGAAACGCGGGCGTATTGGCCCCAATGGGGTCTCGGTGG
GGTATCGACAGAGTGCCAGCCCTGGGACCGAACCCCGCGTTTATGAACAAACGACCCAACACCGTGCGTT
TTATTCTGTCTTTTTATTGCCGTCATAGCGCGGGTTCCTTCCGGTATTGTCTCCTTCCGTGTTTCAGTTA
GCCTCCCCCTAGGGTGGGCGAAGAACTCCAGCATGAGATCCCCGCGCTGGAGGATCATCCAGCCGGCGTC
CCGGAAAACGATTCCGAAGCCCAACCTTTCATAGAAGGCGGCGGTGGAATCGAAATCTCGTGATGGCAGG
TTGGGCGTCGCTTGGTCGGTCATTTCGAACCCCAGAGTCCCGCTCAGAAGAACTCGTCAAGAAGGCGATA
GAAGGCGATGCGCTGCGAATCGGGAGCGGCGATACCGTAAAGCACGAGGAAGCGGTCAGCCCATTCGCCG
CCAAGCTCTTCAGCAATATCACGGGTAGCCAACGCTATGTCCTGATAGCGGTCCGCCACACCCAGCCGGC
CACAGTCGATGAATCCAGAAAAGCGGCCATTTTCCACCATGATATTCGGCAAGCAGGCATCGCCATGGGT
CACGACGAGATCCTCGCCGTCGGGCATGCTCGCCTTGAGCCTGGCGAACAGTTCGGCTGGCGCGAGCCCC
TGATGCTCTTCGTCCAGATCATCCTGATCGACAAGACCGGCTTCCATCCGAGTACGTGCTCGCTCGATGC
GATGTTTCGCTTGGTGGTCGAATGGGCAGGTAGCCGGATCAAGCGTATGCAGCCGCCGCATTGCATCAGC
CATGATGGATACTTTCTCGGCAGGAGCAAGGTGAGATGACAGGAGATCCTGCCCCGGCACTTCGCCCAAT
AGCAGCCAGTCCCTTCCCGCTTCAGTGACAACGTCGAGCACAGCTGCGCAAGGAACGCCCGTCGTGGCCA
GCCACGATAGCCGCGCTGCCTCGTCTTGCAGTTCATTCAGGGCACCGGACAGGTCGGTCTTGACAAAAAG
AACCGGGCGCCCCTGCGCTGACAGCCGGAACACGGCGGCATCAGAGCAGCCGATTGTCTGTTGTGCCCAG
TCATAGCCGAATAGCCTCTCCACCCAAGCGGCCGGAGAACCTGCGTGCAATCCATCTTGTTCAATCATGC
GAAACGATCCTCATCCTGTCTCTTGATCGATCTTTGCAAAAGCCTAGGCCTCCAAAAAAGCCT
Features (pLannotate 1.2.2; 14 found; start..end, strand, type, name):
    329..433     -  promoter       AmpR promoter: bla
    460..888     +  rep_origin     f1 ori (sequence partly withheld): f1 bacteriophage origin of replication; arrow indicates direction of (+) strand synthesis
    922..1043    -  polyA_signal   SV40 poly(A) signal: SV40 polyadenylation signal
   1066..1149    -  CDS            large T antigen (fragment): large T antigen from SV40 (simian virus 40)
   1168..1875    -  CDS            mCherry: mCherry is a basic (constitutively fluorescent) red fluorescent protein published in 2004, derived from Discosoma sp.. It is reported to be a very rapidly-maturing monomer with low acid sensitivity.
   1921..2199    -  CDS            FRB: FKBP-rapamycin binding domain of human FRAP
   2315..2518    -  promoter       CMV promoter: human cytomegalovirus (CMV) immediate early promoter
   2519..2822    -  enhancer       CMV enhancer: human cytomegalovirus immediate early enhancer
   2997..3585    -  rep_origin     ori: high-copy-number ColE1/pMB1/pBR322/pUC origin of replication
   3807..3823    +  polyA_signal   bGH poly(A) signal (fragment): bovine growth hormone polyadenylation signal
   3914..3961    -  polyA_signal   HSV TK poly(A) signal: herpes simplex virus thymidine kinase polyadenylation signal (Cole and Stacy, 1985)
   4020..4172    -  CDS            ble (fragment): BLE_KLEPN - Experimental evidence at protein level: Swiss-Prot protein existence level 1. Binding protein with a strong affinity to the bleomycin family of antibiotics. Binds to CL990; an antimitotic-antibiotic compound. From Klebsiella pneumoniae.
   4193..4987    -  CDS            NeoR/KanR: aminoglycoside phosphotransferase from Tn5; aph(3')-II (or nptII); confers resistance to neomycin, kanamycin, and G418 (Geneticin®)
   5022..327     -  promoter       SV40 promoter (across the origin): SV40 enhancer and early promoter
