[The description below was written by a language model from this plasmid's Addgene catalogue record and pLannotate feature annotations shown in this document.]
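Description:
LYN11-FRB-mcherry is a mammalian expression plasmid built on the Clontech pmCherry-N1 backbone, about 5.05 kb in total. It is maintained in E. coli at high copy through a ColE1/pUC-type origin and selected with kanamycin. The same Tn5 NeoR/KanR gene is driven by both a bacterial bla promoter and the SV40 enhancer/early promoter and terminated by the HSV TK polyadenylation signal, so it also confers G418 resistance for selecting stably transfected mammalian cells. An f1 origin is also present. The short ble, bGH poly(A) and SV40 large T antigen hits in the feature table are small fragment matches, not functional cassettes.

The payload is a single fusion open reading frame under the human CMV immediate-early enhancer and promoter, ending at an SV40 polyadenylation signal. It consists of a 33 bp segment of human LYN, corresponding by its size and the construct name to 11 residues, followed by the roughly 276 bp FKBP-rapamycin binding (FRB) domain of human MTOR/FRAP, with mCherry fused at the C terminus. The LYN segment is too short to be called in the automated annotation, but it would lie between the promoter and FRB. The N-terminal Lyn peptide is generally known as an acylation motif that anchors proteins to the plasma membrane, so the product serves as a red-fluorescent, membrane-tethered FRB bait. In rapamycin-induced dimerization systems, such a bait recruits a co-expressed FKBP-fused protein to the membrane when the drug is added. The associated publication concerns PI4P and PI(4,5)P2 as determinants of membrane identity, which is consistent with recruiting lipid-modifying enzymes acutely to the plasma membrane, although the record itself does not state the partner constructs.
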