Addgene plasmid #38004: LYN11-FRB-mcherry
Depositing lab: Robin Irvine. Depositing organization: University of Cambridge. Publication: PI4P and PI(4,5)P2 Are Essential But Independent Lipid Determinants of Membrane Identity. Hammond GR, Fischer MJ, Anderson KE, Holdich J, Koteci A, Balla T, Irvine RF. Science. 2012 Jun 21. 10.1126/science.1222483 PubMed 22722250.
Backbone
  Vector backbone: pmCherry-N1
  Backbone manufacturer: CLONTECH
  Backbone size w/o insert (bp): 4700
  Total vector size (bp): 5052
  Vector type: Mammalian Expression
  Selectable markers: Neomycin (select with G418)
Growth in bacteria
  Bacterial resistance: Kanamycin, 50 μg/mL
  Growth temperature: 37°C
  Growth strain: XL10 Gold
  Copy number: High Copy
Gene/Insert 1
  Gene/Insert name: LYN
  Species: H. sapiens (human)
  Insert size (bp): 33
  GenBank ID: NM_002350.3
  Entrez Gene: LYN (a.k.a. JTK8, SAIDV, p53Lyn, p56Lyn)
Gene/Insert 2
  Gene/Insert name: MTOR
  Species: H. sapiens (human)
  Insert size (bp): 276
  GenBank ID: NM_004958.3
  Entrez Gene: MTOR (a.k.a. FRAP, FRAP1, FRAP2, RAFT1, RAPT1, SKS)
  Tag / fusion protein: mCherry (C terminal on insert)
Resource information
  A portion of this plasmid was derived from a plasmid made by: Tamas Balla
Terms and licenses: Academic/Nonprofit Terms; Industry Terms: Not Available to Industry
How to cite: LYN11-FRB-mcherry was a gift from Robin Irvine (Addgene plasmid # 38004 ; http://n2t.net/addgene:38004 ; RRID:Addgene_38004)
