>Addgene plasmid #38004 | LYN11-FRB-mcherry | addgene partial sequence | sequence record 49372 | mcherry-R 5'-TTGGTCACCTTCAGCTTGG-3'
CTCGATCTCGAACTCGTGGCCGTTCACGGAGCCCTCCATGTGCACCTTGAAGCGCATGAACTCCTTGATG
ATGGCCATGTTATCCTCCTCGCCCTTGCTCACCATGGTGGCGACCGGTGCGTAGTCTGGTACGTCGTACG
GATAACTAGTCTTTGAGATTCGTCGGAACACATGATAATAGAGGTCCCAGGCTTGGGTGAGGTCCTTGAC
ATTCCCTGATTTCATGTACTTCCTGCACCACTCTTGGGCCTCCATTAAATCTCGACCATAGGCCTGATTA
AAGGATGTTTCCTTCAGAGTCTGGGGGCCCCGTTCCATCATAGCATGCAAGGGCTCCAGCACCTCAAACA
TGCCTTTCACGTTCCTTTCCCCAAAGTACAAACGAGATGCCTCTTCCAGGCCTTCATGCCACATCTCATG
CCAGAGGATTCTAGATAGGATAGCACCAGCACCAGCACCAGCACCTGAATTCGCAGATCTGCTGTCTTTC
CCTTTTGATTTTATACATCCCATGGTGCTAGCGGATCTGACGGTTCACTAAACCAGCTCTGCTTATATAG
ACCTCCCACCGTACACGCCTACCGCCCATTTGCGTCAATGGGGCGGAGTTGTTACGACATTTTGGAAAGT
CCCGTTGATTTTGGTGCCAAAACAAACTCCCATTGACGTCAATGGGGTGGAGACTTGGAAATCCCCGTGA
GTCAAACCGCTATCCACGCCCATTGATGTACTGCCAAAACCGCATCACCATGGTAATAGCGATGACTAAT
ACGTAGATGTACTGCCAAGTAGGAAAGTCCCATAAGGTCATGTACTGGGCATAATGCCAGGCGGGCCATT
TACCGTCATTGACGTCAATAGGGG
